Addgene plasmid #74005: B51
Purpose: gRNA for B108
Depositing lab: Connie Cepko. Depositing organization: Harvard Medical School. Publication: A gene regulatory network controls the binary fate decision of rod and bipolar cells in the vertebrate retina. Wang S, Sengel C, Emerson MM, Cepko CL. Dev Cell. 2014 Sep 8;30(5):513-27. doi: 10.1016/j.devcel.2014.07.018. Epub 2014 Aug 21. PubMed 25155555.
Backbone
  Vector backbone: px330
  Backbone manufacturer: purchased from addgene
  Backbone size w/o insert (bp): 8489
  Total vector size (bp): 8509
  Vector type: CRISPR
Growth in bacteria
  Bacterial resistance: Ampicillin, 100 μg/mL
  Growth temperature: 37°C
  Growth strain: DH5alpha
  Copy number: High Copy
Gene/Insert
  Gene/Insert name: gRNA
  gRNA/shRNA sequence: AGGATCCTCCAGAGGAGAGC
  Species: M. musculus (mouse)
  Promoter: U6
  Tag / fusion protein: none
  Cloning method: Restriction Enzyme; 5′ cloning site none (unknown if destroyed); 3′ cloning site none (unknown if destroyed)
  Sequencing primers: 5′ gagggcctatttcccatgat
Terms and licenses: Academic/Nonprofit Terms; Industry Terms: Not Available to Industry
How to cite: B51 was a gift from Connie Cepko (Addgene plasmid # 74005 ; http://n2t.net/addgene:74005 ; RRID:Addgene_74005)
