[The description below was written by a language model from this plasmid's Addgene catalogue record and pLannotate feature annotations shown in this document.]
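Description:
B51 is a CRISPR/Cas9 plasmid built on the px330 backbone, an all-in-one mammalian expression vector that delivers both a single guide RNA and Streptococcus pyogenes Cas9 from one molecule. It is about 8.5 kb, is maintained in E. coli at high copy through a ColE1/pUC-type origin, and is selected with ampicillin via the β-lactamase gene. An f1 phage origin is also present. The annotation picks up a single AAV2 inverted terminal repeat downstream of the Cas9 cassette, along with small bom and rop fragments. These are backbone remnants, and nothing in the record indicates that the plasmid is meant for viral packaging.

The insert is a 20-nucleotide guide sequence directed against a mouse target, placed between the human U6 RNA polymerase III promoter and the S. pyogenes gRNA scaffold so that a complete chimeric guide RNA is transcribed. A second, partial scaffold fragment is annotated just after the first. The Cas9 cassette is driven by a hybrid promoter made up of the CMV enhancer, the chicken β-actin promoter and a hybrid intron. The Cas9 coding sequence is annotated as contiguous N- and C-terminal portions, so it appears to be one continuous reading frame. It ends in a nucleoplasmin bipartite nuclear localization signal and is followed by the bovine growth hormone polyadenylation signal.

The stated purpose is simply "gRNA for B108". The record does not explain what B108 is or name the targeted locus. The associated publication concerns the gene regulatory network governing rod versus bipolar cell fate in the vertebrate retina, which suggests Cas9-mediated cutting of a mouse genomic element relevant to that work.
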