Features (pLannotate 1.2.2; 18 found; start..end, strand, type, name):
      1..241     +  promoter       U6 promoter: RNA polymerase III promoter for human U6 snRNA
    271..346     +  misc_RNA       gRNA scaffold: guide RNA scaffold for the Streptococcus pyogenes CRISPR/Cas9 system
    353..396     +  misc_RNA       gRNA scaffold (fragment): guide RNA scaffold for the Streptococcus pyogenes CRISPR/Cas9 system
    443..728     +  enhancer       CMV enhancer: human cytomegalovirus immediate early enhancer; contains an 18-bp deletion relative to the standard CMV enhancer
    730..1007    +  promoter       chicken β-actin promoter: No description available
   1008..1235    +  intron         hybrid intron: hybrid between chicken β-actin (CBA) and minute virus of mice (MMV) introns (Gray et al., 2011)
   1373..2974    +  CDS            Cas9(N): N-terminal portion of Streptococcus pyogenes Cas9 (Zetsche et al., 2015)
   2975..5473    +  CDS            Cas9(C): C-terminal portion of Streptococcus pyogenes Cas9 (Zetsche et al., 2015)
   5474..5521    +  CDS            nucleoplasmin NLS: bipartite nuclear localization signal from nucleoplasmin
   5555..5666    +  polyA_signal   bGH poly(A) signal: bovine growth hormone polyadenylation signal
   5771..5911    +  repeat_region  AAV2 ITR: inverted terminal repeat of adeno-associated virus serotype 2 inverted
   5916..5967    -  misc_feature   bom (fragment): basis of mobility region from pBR322
   5986..6441    +  rep_origin     f1 ori (sequence partly withheld): f1 bacteriophage origin of replication; arrow indicates direction of (+) strand synthesis
   6442..6491    -  misc_feature   bom (fragment): basis of mobility region from pBR322
   6593..6628    -  CDS            rop (fragment): Rop protein, which maintains plasmids at low copy number; rop
   6723..6827    +  promoter       AmpR promoter: bla
   6828..7688    +  CDS            AmpR: β-lactamase; bla; confers resistance to ampicillin, carbenicillin, and related antibiotics
   7859..8447    +  rep_origin     ori: high-copy-number ColE1/pMB1/pBR322/pUC origin of replication
>Addgene plasmid #74005 | B51 | addgene full sequence | sequence record 179991 | Addgene NGS Result
GAGGGCCTATTTCCCATGATTCCTTCATATTTGCATATACGATACAAGGCTGTTAGAGAGATAATTGGAA
TTAATTTGACTGTAAACACAAAGATATTAGTACAAAATACGTGACGTAGAAAGTAATAATTTCTTGGGTA
GTTTGCAGTTTTAAAATTATGTTTTAAAATGGACTATCATATGCTTACCGTAACTTGAAAGTATTTCGAT
TTCTTGGCTTTATATATCTTGTGGAAAGGACGAAACACCGAGGATCCTCCAGAGGAGAGCGTTTTAGAGC
TAGAAATAGCAAGTTAAAATAAGGCTAGTCCGTTATCAACTTGAAAAAGTGGCACCGAGTCGGTGCTTTT
TTGTTTTAGAGCTAGAAATAGCAAGTTAAAATAAGGCTAGTCCGTTTTTAGCGCGTGCGCCAATTCTGCA
GACAAATGGCTCTAGAGGTACCCGTTACATAACTTACGGTAAATGGCCCGCCTGGCTGACCGCCCAACGA
CCCCCGCCCATTGACGTCAATAGTAACGCCAATAGGGACTTTCCATTGACGTCAATGGGTGGAGTATTTA
CGGTAAACTGCCCACTTGGCAGTACATCAAGTGTATCATATGCCAAGTACGCCCCCTATTGACGTCAATG
ACGGTAAATGGCCCGCCTGGCATTGTGCCCAGTACATGACCTTATGGGACTTTCCTACTTGGCAGTACAT
CTACGTATTAGTCATCGCTATTACCATGGTCGAGGTGAGCCCCACGTTCTGCTTCACTCTCCCCATCTCC
CCCCCCTCCCCACCCCCAATTTTGTATTTATTTATTTTTTAATTATTTTGTGCAGCGATGGGGGCGGGGG
GGGGGGGGGGGCGCGCGCCAGGCGGGGCGGGGCGGGGCGAGGGGCGGGGCGGGGCGAGGCGGAGAGGTGC
GGCGGCAGCCAATCAGAGCGGCGCGCTCCGAAAGTTTCCTTTTATGGCGAGGCGGCGGCGGCGGCGGCCC
TATAAAAAGCGAAGCGCGCGGCGGGCGGGAGTCGCTGCGCGCTGCCTTCGCCCCGTGCCCCGCTCCGCCG
CCGCCTCGCGCCGCCCGCCCCGGCTCTGACTGACCGCGTTACTCCCACAGGTGAGCGGGCGGGACGGCCC
TTCTCCTCCGGGCTGTAATTAGCTGAGCAAGAGGTAAGGGTTTAAGGGATGGTTGGTTGGTGGGGTATTA
ATGTTTAATTACCTGGAGCACCTGCCTGAAATCACTTTTTTTCAGGTTGGACCGGTGCCACCATGGACTA
TAAGGACCACGACGGAGACTACAAGGATCATGATATTGATTACAAAGACGATGACGATAAGATGGCCCCA
AAGAAGAAGCGGAAGGTCGGTATCCACGGAGTCCCAGCAGCCGACAAGAAGTACAGCATCGGCCTGGACA
TCGGCACCAACTCTGTGGGCTGGGCCGTGATCACCGACGAGTACAAGGTGCCCAGCAAGAAATTCAAGGT
GCTGGGCAACACCGACCGGCACAGCATCAAGAAGAACCTGATCGGAGCCCTGCTGTTCGACAGCGGCGAA
ACAGCCGAGGCCACCCGGCTGAAGAGAACCGCCAGAAGAAGATACACCAGACGGAAGAACCGGATCTGCT
ATCTGCAAGAGATCTTCAGCAACGAGATGGCCAAGGTGGACGACAGCTTCTTCCACAGACTGGAAGAGTC
CTTCCTGGTGGAAGAGGATAAGAAGCACGAGCGGCACCCCATCTTCGGCAACATCGTGGACGAGGTGGCC
TACCACGAGAAGTACCCCACCATCTACCACCTGAGAAAGAAACTGGTGGACAGCACCGACAAGGCCGACC
TGCGGCTGATCTATCTGGCCCTGGCCCACATGATCAAGTTCCGGGGCCACTTCCTGATCGAGGGCGACCT
GAACCCCGACAACAGCGACGTGGACAAGCTGTTCATCCAGCTGGTGCAGACCTACAACCAGCTGTTCGAG
GAAAACCCCATCAACGCCAGCGGCGTGGACGCCAAGGCCATCCTGTCTGCCAGACTGAGCAAGAGCAGAC
GGCTGGAAAATCTGATCGCCCAGCTGCCCGGCGAGAAGAAGAATGGCCTGTTCGGAAACCTGATTGCCCT
GAGCCTGGGCCTGACCCCCAACTTCAAGAGCAACTTCGACCTGGCCGAGGATGCCAAACTGCAGCTGAGC
AAGGACACCTACGACGACGACCTGGACAACCTGCTGGCCCAGATCGGCGACCAGTACGCCGACCTGTTTC
TGGCCGCCAAGAACCTGTCCGACGCCATCCTGCTGAGCGACATCCTGAGAGTGAACACCGAGATCACCAA
GGCCCCCCTGAGCGCCTCTATGATCAAGAGATACGACGAGCACCACCAGGACCTGACCCTGCTGAAAGCT
CTCGTGCGGCAGCAGCTGCCTGAGAAGTACAAAGAGATTTTCTTCGACCAGAGCAAGAACGGCTACGCCG
GCTACATTGACGGCGGAGCCAGCCAGGAAGAGTTCTACAAGTTCATCAAGCCCATCCTGGAAAAGATGGA
CGGCACCGAGGAACTGCTCGTGAAGCTGAACAGAGAGGACCTGCTGCGGAAGCAGCGGACCTTCGACAAC
GGCAGCATCCCCCACCAGATCCACCTGGGAGAGCTGCACGCCATTCTGCGGCGGCAGGAAGATTTTTACC
CATTCCTGAAGGACAACCGGGAAAAGATCGAGAAGATCCTGACCTTCCGCATCCCCTACTACGTGGGCCC
TCTGGCCAGGGGAAACAGCAGATTCGCCTGGATGACCAGAAAGAGCGAGGAAACCATCACCCCCTGGAAC
TTCGAGGAAGTGGTGGACAAGGGCGCTTCCGCCCAGAGCTTCATCGAGCGGATGACCAACTTCGATAAGA
ACCTGCCCAACGAGAAGGTGCTGCCCAAGCACAGCCTGCTGTACGAGTACTTCACCGTGTATAACGAGCT
GACCAAAGTGAAATACGTGACCGAGGGAATGAGAAAGCCCGCCTTCCTGAGCGGCGAGCAGAAAAAGGCC
ATCGTGGACCTGCTGTTCAAGACCAACCGGAAAGTGACCGTGAAGCAGCTGAAAGAGGACTACTTCAAGA
AAATCGAGTGCTTCGACTCCGTGGAAATCTCCGGCGTGGAAGATCGGTTCAACGCCTCCCTGGGCACATA
CCACGATCTGCTGAAAATTATCAAGGACAAGGACTTCCTGGACAATGAGGAAAACGAGGACATTCTGGAA
GATATCGTGCTGACCCTGACACTGTTTGAGGACAGAGAGATGATCGAGGAACGGCTGAAAACCTATGCCC
ACCTGTTCGACGACAAAGTGATGAAGCAGCTGAAGCGGCGGAGATACACCGGCTGGGGCAGGCTGAGCCG
GAAGCTGATCAACGGCATCCGGGACAAGCAGTCCGGCAAGACAATCCTGGATTTCCTGAAGTCCGACGGC
TTCGCCAACAGAAACTTCATGCAGCTGATCCACGACGACAGCCTGACCTTTAAAGAGGACATCCAGAAAG
CCCAGGTGTCCGGCCAGGGCGATAGCCTGCACGAGCACATTGCCAATCTGGCCGGCAGCCCCGCCATTAA
GAAGGGCATCCTGCAGACAGTGAAGGTGGTGGACGAGCTCGTGAAAGTGATGGGCCGGCACAAGCCCGAG
AACATCGTGATCGAAATGGCCAGAGAGAACCAGACCACCCAGAAGGGACAGAAGAACAGCCGCGAGAGAA
TGAAGCGGATCGAAGAGGGCATCAAAGAGCTGGGCAGCCAGATCCTGAAAGAACACCCCGTGGAAAACAC
CCAGCTGCAGAACGAGAAGCTGTACCTGTACTACCTGCAGAATGGGCGGGATATGTACGTGGACCAGGAA
CTGGACATCAACCGGCTGTCCGACTACGATGTGGACCATATCGTGCCTCAGAGCTTTCTGAAGGACGACT
CCATCGACAACAAGGTGCTGACCAGAAGCGACAAGAACCGGGGCAAGAGCGACAACGTGCCCTCCGAAGA
GGTCGTGAAGAAGATGAAGAACTACTGGCGGCAGCTGCTGAACGCCAAGCTGATTACCCAGAGAAAGTTC
GACAATCTGACCAAGGCCGAGAGAGGCGGCCTGAGCGAACTGGATAAGGCCGGCTTCATCAAGAGACAGC
TGGTGGAAACCCGGCAGATCACAAAGCACGTGGCACAGATCCTGGACTCCCGGATGAACACTAAGTACGA
CGAGAATGACAAGCTGATCCGGGAAGTGAAAGTGATCACCCTGAAGTCCAAGCTGGTGTCCGATTTCCGG
AAGGATTTCCAGTTTTACAAAGTGCGCGAGATCAACAACTACCACCACGCCCACGACGCCTACCTGAACG
CCGTCGTGGGAACCGCCCTGATCAAAAAGTACCCTAAGCTGGAAAGCGAGTTCGTGTACGGCGACTACAA
GGTGTACGACGTGCGGAAGATGATCGCCAAGAGCGAGCAGGAAATCGGCAAGGCTACCGCCAAGTACTTC
TTCTACAGCAACATCATGAACTTTTTCAAGACCGAGATTACCCTGGCCAACGGCGAGATCCGGAAGCGGC
CTCTGATCGAGACAAACGGCGAAACCGGGGAGATCGTGTGGGATAAGGGCCGGGATTTTGCCACCGTGCG
GAAAGTGCTGAGCATGCCCCAAGTGAATATCGTGAAAAAGACCGAGGTGCAGACAGGCGGCTTCAGCAAA
GAGTCTATCCTGCCCAAGAGGAACAGCGATAAGCTGATCGCCAGAAAGAAGGACTGGGACCCTAAGAAGT
ACGGCGGCTTCGACAGCCCCACCGTGGCCTATTCTGTGCTGGTGGTGGCCAAAGTGGAAAAGGGCAAGTC
CAAGAAACTGAAGAGTGTGAAAGAGCTGCTGGGGATCACCATCATGGAAAGAAGCAGCTTCGAGAAGAAT
CCCATCGACTTTCTGGAAGCCAAGGGCTACAAAGAAGTGAAAAAGGACCTGATCATCAAGCTGCCTAAGT
ACTCCCTGTTCGAGCTGGAAAACGGCCGGAAGAGAATGCTGGCCTCTGCCGGCGAACTGCAGAAGGGAAA
CGAACTGGCCCTGCCCTCCAAATATGTGAACTTCCTGTACCTGGCCAGCCACTATGAGAAGCTGAAGGGC
TCCCCCGAGGATAATGAGCAGAAACAGCTGTTTGTGGAACAGCACAAGCACTACCTGGACGAGATCATCG
AGCAGATCAGCGAGTTCTCCAAGAGAGTGATCCTGGCCGACGCTAATCTGGACAAAGTGCTGTCCGCCTA
CAACAAGCACCGGGATAAGCCCATCAGAGAGCAGGCCGAGAATATCATCCACCTGTTTACCCTGACCAAT
CTGGGAGCCCCTGCCGCCTTCAAGTACTTTGACACCACCATCGACCGGAAGAGGTACACCAGCACCAAAG
AGGTGCTGGACGCCACCCTGATCCACCAGAGCATCACCGGCCTGTACGAGACACGGATCGACCTGTCTCA
GCTGGGAGGCGACAAAAGGCCGGCGGCCACGAAAAAGGCCGGCCAGGCAAAAAAGAAAAAGTAAGAATTC
CTAGAGCTCGCTGATCAGCCTCGACTGTGCCTTCTAGTTGCCAGCCATCTGTTGTTTGCCCCTCCCCCGT
GCCTTCCTTGACCCTGGAAGGTGCCACTCCCACTGTCCTTTCCTAATAAAATGAGGAAATTGCATCGCAT
TGTCTGAGTAGGTGTCATTCTATTCTGGGGGGTGGGGTGGGGCAGGACAGCAAGGGGGAGGATTGGGAAG
AGAATAGCAGGCATGCTGGGGAGCGGCCGCAGGAACCCCTAGTGATGGAGTTGGCCACTCCCTCTCTGCG
CGCTCGCTCGCTCACTGAGGCCGGGCGACCAAAGGTCGCCCGACGCCCGGGCTTTGCCCGGGCGGCCTCA
GTGAGCGAGCGAGCGCGCAGCTGCCTGCAGGGGCGCCTGATGCGGTATTTTCTCCTTACGCATCTGTGCG
GTATTTCACACCGCATA
[95 nt withheld, positions 5968-6062]
T
[46 nt withheld, positions 6064-6109]
C
[141 nt withheld, positions 6111-6251]
CCTTTGACGTTGGAGTCCACGTTCTTT
[37 nt withheld, positions 6279-6315]
ACTCTATCTCGGGCTATTCTTTTGATTTATAAGGGATTTTGCCGATTTCGGTCTATTGGTTAAAAAATGA
GCTGATTTAACAAAAATTTAACGCGAATTTTAACAAAATATTAACGTTTACAATTTTATGGTGCACTCTC
AGTACAATCTGCTCTGATGCCGCATAGTTAAGCCAGCCCCGACACCCGCCAACACCCGCTGACGCGCCCT
GACGGGCTTGTCTGCTCCCGGCATCCGCTTACAGACAAGCTGTGACCGTCTCCGGGAGCTGCATGTGTCA
GAGGTTTTCACCGTCATCACCGAAACGCGCGAGACGAAAGGGCCTCGTGATACGCCTATTTTTATAGGTT
AATGTCATGATAATAATGGTTTCTTAGACGTCAGGTGGCACTTTTCGGGGAAATGTGCGCGGAACCCCTA
TTTGTTTATTTTTCTAAATACATTCAAATATGTATCCGCTCATGAGACAATAACCCTGATAAATGCTTCA
ATAATATTGAAAAAGGAAGAGTATGAGTATTCAACATTTCCGTGTCGCCCTTATTCCCTTTTTTGCGGCA
TTTTGCCTTCCTGTTTTTGCTCACCCAGAAACGCTGGTGAAAGTAAAAGATGCTGAAGATCAGTTGGGTG
CACGAGTGGGTTACATCGAACTGGATCTCAACAGCGGTAAGATCCTTGAGAGTTTTCGCCCCGAAGAACG
TTTTCCAATGATGAGCACTTTTAAAGTTCTGCTATGTGGCGCGGTATTATCCCGTATTGACGCCGGGCAA
GAGCAACTCGGTCGCCGCATACACTATTCTCAGAATGACTTGGTTGAGTACTCACCAGTCACAGAAAAGC
ATCTTACGGATGGCATGACAGTAAGAGAATTATGCAGTGCTGCCATAACCATGAGTGATAACACTGCGGC
CAACTTACTTCTGACAACGATCGGAGGACCGAAGGAGCTAACCGCTTTTTTGCACAACATGGGGGATCAT
GTAACTCGCCTTGATCGTTGGGAACCGGAGCTGAATGAAGCCATACCAAACGACGAGCGTGACACCACGA
TGCCTGTAGCAATGGCAACAACGTTGCGCAAACTATTAACTGGCGAACTACTTACTCTAGCTTCCCGGCA
ACAATTAATAGACTGGATGGAGGCGGATAAAGTTGCAGGACCACTTCTGCGCTCGGCCCTTCCGGCTGGC
TGGTTTATTGCTGATAAATCTGGAGCCGGTGAGCGTGGAAGCCGCGGTATCATTGCAGCACTGGGGCCAG
ATGGTAAGCCCTCCCGTATCGTAGTTATCTACACGACGGGGAGTCAGGCAACTATGGATGAACGAAATAG
ACAGATCGCTGAGATAGGTGCCTCACTGATTAAGCATTGGTAACTGTCAGACCAAGTTTACTCATATATA
CTTTAGATTGATTTAAAACTTCATTTTTAATTTAAAAGGATCTAGGTGAAGATCCTTTTTGATAATCTCA
TGACCAAAATCCCTTAACGTGAGTTTTCGTTCCACTGAGCGTCAGACCCCGTAGAAAAGATCAAAGGATC
TTCTTGAGATCCTTTTTTTCTGCGCGTAATCTGCTGCTTGCAAACAAAAAAACCACCGCTACCAGCGGTG
GTTTGTTTGCCGGATCAAGAGCTACCAACTCTTTTTCCGAAGGTAACTGGCTTCAGCAGAGCGCAGATAC
CAAATACTGTTCTTCTAGTGTAGCCGTAGTTAGGCCACCACTTCAAGAACTCTGTAGCACCGCCTACATA
CCTCGCTCTGCTAATCCTGTTACCAGTGGCTGCTGCCAGTGGCGATAAGTCGTGTCTTACCGGGTTGGAC
TCAAGACGATAGTTACCGGATAAGGCGCAGCGGTCGGGCTGAACGGGGGGTTCGTGCACACAGCCCAGCT
TGGAGCGAACGACCTACACCGAACTGAGATACCTACAGCGTGAGCTATGAGAAAGCGCCACGCTTCCCGA
AGGGAGAAAGGCGGACAGGTATCCGGTAAGCGGCAGGGTCGGAACAGGAGAGCGCACGAGGGAGCTTCCA
GGGGGAAACGCCTGGTATCTTTATAGTCCTGTCGGGTTTCGCCACCTCTGACTTGAGCGTCGATTTTTGT
GATGCTCGTCAGGGGGGCGGAGCCTATGGAAAAACGCCAGCAACGCGGCCTTTTTACGGTTCCTGGCCTT
TTGCTGGCCTTTTGCTCACATGT
